Addgene plasmid #87056: 6xHis-TEV-GEI-17(133-509)
Purpose: Expresses 6xHis-tagged gei-17 (isoform f), with a TEV protease cleavage site between the tag and the ORF
Depositing lab: Ronald Hay. Depositing organization: University of Dundee. Publication: Dynamic SUMO modification regulates mitotic chromosome assembly and cell cycle progression in Caenorhabditis elegans. Pelisch F, Sonneville R, Pourkarimi E, Agostinho A, Blow JJ, Gartner A, Hay RT. Nat Commun. 2014 Dec 5;5:5485. doi: 10.1038/ncomms6485. PubMed 25475837.
Backbone
  Vector backbone: pHISTEV30a
  Backbone size w/o insert (bp): 5365
  Vector type: Bacterial Expression
Growth in bacteria
  Bacterial resistance: Kanamycin, 50 μg/mL
  Growth temperature: 37°C
  Growth strain: DH5alpha
  Copy number: Low Copy
Gene/Insert
  Gene/Insert name: GEI-17 isfoomr f (aa 133-509) (alt name: C. elegans SUMO E3 ligase (PIAS family))
  Species: C. elegans (nematode)
  Entrez Gene: gei-17 (a.k.a. CELE_W10D5.3)
  Promoter: T7
  Tag / fusion protein: 6xHis-TEV (N terminal on backbone); GAGGGS linker (N terminal on insert)
  Cloning method: Gibson Cloning
  Sequencing primers: 5′ T7; 3′ T7term
Terms and licenses: Academic/Nonprofit Terms; Industry Terms: Not Available to Industry
Depositor comments: This plasmid has a GAGGGS linker that improves TEV cleavage efficiency.
How to cite: 6xHis-TEV-GEI-17(133-509) was a gift from Ronald Hay (Addgene plasmid # 87056 ; http://n2t.net/addgene:87056 ; RRID:Addgene_87056)
