[The description below was written by a language model from this plasmid's Addgene catalogue record and pLannotate feature annotations shown in this document.]
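Description:
6xHis-TEV-GEI-17(133-509) is a bacterial expression plasmid built on the pHISTEV30a backbone, a pET-style vector, for producing a recombinant fragment of the C. elegans protein GEI-17 in E. coli. It is propagated through a ColE1/pBR322-type origin accompanied by the bom region and the rop gene, which is consistent with the low copy number recorded for it. Selection is by kanamycin through an aminoglycoside phosphotransferase gene. An f1 phage origin is also present, and short tetracycline-resistance fragments flanking the lacI region appear to be non-functional backbone remnants.

The expression cassette is driven by a T7 promoter with an adjacent lac operator and the T7 gene 10 ribosome binding site. The plasmid carries its own lacI gene, so transcription is repressed until induced with IPTG in a host supplying T7 RNA polymerase, and a T7 terminator closes the unit. The open reading frame begins with an N-terminal 6xHis tag followed by a TEV protease site, then a GAGGGS linker that the depositor notes improves TEV cleavage efficiency, and then residues 133–509 of GEI-17 isoform f, inserted by Gibson cloning. GEI-17 is a PIAS-family SUMO E3 ligase. The feature table also detects a His-tag fragment and a short T7 gene 10-derived sequence downstream of the insert. These are probably residual vector sequence, but the record does not state whether they are translated.

The design allows the protein to be purified by metal affinity and the tag then removed with TEV protease. The resulting protein suits biochemical work such as in vitro SUMO conjugation assays, in line with the associated study of SUMO modification during mitosis in C. elegans.
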