Features (pLannotate 1.2.2; 21 found; start..end, strand, type, name):
     29..617     +  rep_origin     ori: high-copy-number ColE1/pMB1/pBR322/pUC origin of replication
    803..942     -  misc_feature   bom: basis of mobility region from pBR322
   1044..1235    -  CDS            rop: Rop protein, which maintains plasmids at low copy number; rop
   1252..1632    +  CDS            YPB1_ECOLX: Protein predicted: Swiss-Prot protein existence level 4. From Escherichia coli.
   1704..1995    -  CDS            TcR (fragment): tetracycline efflux protein; tet; confers resistance to tetracycline
   2010..2031    -  protein_bind   CAP binding site: CAP binding activates transcription in the presence of cAMP. E. coli catabolite activator protein
   2044..3126    -  CDS            lacI: lac repressor; lacI; The lac repressor binds to the lac operator to inhibit transcription in E. coli. This inhibition can be relieved by adding lactose or isopropyl-β-D-thiogalactopyranoside (IPTG).
   3127..3204    -  promoter       lacI promoter: lacI
   3212..3491    -  CDS            TcR (fragment): tetracycline efflux protein; tet; confers resistance to tetracycline
   3517..3535    +  promoter       T7 promoter: promoter for bacteriophage T7 RNA polymerase
   3536..3560    +  protein_bind   lac operator: The lac repressor binds to the lac operator to inhibit transcription in E. coli. This inhibition can be relieved by adding lactose or isopropyl-β-D-thiogalactopyranoside (IPTG). lac repressor encoded by lacI
   3575..3597    +  RBS            RBS: efficient ribosome binding site from bacteriophage T7 gene 10 (Olins and Rangwala, 1989)
   3615..3634    +  CDS            8xHis (fragment): 8xHis affinity tag
   3656..3676    +  CDS            TEV site: tobacco etch virus (TEV) protease recognition and cleavage site
   3749..4822    +  CDS            gei-17 (fragment): GEI17_CAEEL - Experimental evidence at protein level: Swiss-Prot protein existence level 1. Functions as an E3-type smo-1 ligase (PubMed:15654100, PubMed:16701625, PubMed:16549501, PubMed:25475837). Mediates smo-1 conjugation to air-2 in vitro and is required for proper chromosome alignment (PubMed:25475837). In the early embryo, specifically suppresses checkpoint activation in response to DNA damage, maybe by promoting mus-101 sumoylation (PubMed:15654100). In embryos, plays a role in determining telomere localization in the nucleus (PubMed:24297748). From Caenorhabditis elegans.
   4861..4878    +  CDS            9xHis (fragment): 9xHis affinity tag
   4888..4937    +  CDS            SET1 (fragment): solubility-enhancement tag derived from T7 phage gene 10B
   4945..4992    +  terminator     T7 terminator: transcription terminator for bacteriophage T7 RNA polymerase
   5029..5457    +  rep_origin     f1 ori (sequence partly withheld): f1 bacteriophage origin of replication; arrow indicates direction of (+) strand synthesis
   5510..5567    +  promoter       AmpR promoter (fragment): bla
   5576..6391    -  CDS            KanR: aminoglycoside phosphotransferase; aph(3')-Ia; confers resistance to kanamycin in bacteria or G418 (Geneticin®) in eukaryotes
>Addgene plasmid #87056 | 6xHis-TEV-GEI-17(133-509) | addgene full sequence | sequence record 175030 | Addgene NGS Result
ACCCCGTAGAAAAGATCAAAGGATCTTCTTGAGATCCTTTTTTTCTGCGCGTAATCTGCTGCTTGCAAAC
AAAAAAACCACCGCTACCAGCGGTGGTTTGTTTGCCGGATCAAGAGCTACCAACTCTTTTTCCGAAGGTA
ACTGGCTTCAGCAGAGCGCAGATACCAAATACTGTCCTTCTAGTGTAGCCGTAGTTAGGCCACCACTTCA
AGAACTCTGTAGCACCGCCTACATACCTCGCTCTGCTAATCCTGTTACCAGTGGCTGCTGCCAGTGGCGA
TAAGTCGTGTCTTACCGGGTTGGACTCAAGACGATAGTTACCGGATAAGGCGCAGCGGTCGGGCTGAACG
GGGGGTTCGTGCACACAGCCCAGCTTGGAGCGAACGACCTACACCGAACTGAGATACCTACAGCGTGAGC
TATGAGAAAGCGCCACGCTTCCCGAAGGGAGAAAGGCGGACAGGTATCCGGTAAGCGGCAGGGTCGGAAC
AGGAGAGCGCACGAGGGAGCTTCCAGGGGGAAACGCCTGGTATCTTTATAGTCCTGTCGGGTTTCGCCAC
CTCTGACTTGAGCGTCGATTTTTGTGATGCTCGTCAGGGGGGCGGAGCCTATGGAAAAACGCCAGCAACG
CGGCCTTTTTACGGTTCCTGGCCTTTTGCTGGCCTTTTGCTCACATGTTCTTTCCTGCGTTATCCCCTGA
TTCTGTGGATAACCGTATTACCGCCTTTGAGTGAGCTGATACCGCTCGCCGCAGCCGAACGACCGAGCGC
AGCGAGTCAGTGAGCGAGGAAGCGGAAGAGCGCCTGATGCGGTATTTTCTCCTTACGCATCTGTGCGGTA
TTTCACACCGCAATGGTGCACTCTCAGTACAATCTGCTCTGATGCCGCATAGTTAAGCCAGTATACACTC
CGCTATCGCTACGTGACTGGGTCATGGCTGCGCCCCGACACCCGCCAACACCCGCTGACGCGCCCTGACG
GGCTTGTCTGCTCCCGGCATCCGCTTACAGACAAGCTGTGACCGTCTCCGGGAGCTGCATGTGTCAGAGG
TTTTCACCGTCATCACCGAAACGCGCGAGGCAGCTGCGGTAAAGCTCATCAGCGTGGTCGTGAAGCGATT
CACAGATGTCTGCCTGTTCATCCGCGTCCAGCTCGTTGAGTTTCTCCAGAAGCGTTAATGTCTGGCTTCT
GATAAAGCGGGCCATGTTAAGGGCGGTTTTTTCCTGTTTGGTCACTGATGCCTCCGTGTAAGGGGGATTT
CTGTTCATGGGGGTAATGATACCGATGAAACGAGAGAGGATGCTCACGATACGGGTTACTGATGATGAAC
ATGCCCGGTTACTGGAACGTTGTGAGGGTAAACAACTGGCGGTATGGATGCGGCGGGACCAGAGAAAAAT
CACTCAGGGTCAATGCCAGCGCTTCGTTAATACAGATGTAGGTGTTCCACAGGGTAGCCAGCAGCATCCT
GCGATGCAGATCCGGAACATAATGGTGCAGGGCGCTGACTTCCGCGTTTCCAGACTTTACGAAACACGGA
AACCGAAGACCATTCATGTTGTTGCTCAGGTCGCAGACGTTTTGCAGCAGCAGTCGCTTCACGTTCGCTC
GCGTATCGGTGATTCATTCTGCTAACCAGTAAGGCAACCCCGCCAGCCTAGCCGGGTCCTCAACGACAGG
AGCACGATCATGCGCACCCGTGGGGCCGCCATGCCGGCGATAATGGCCTGCTTCTCGCCGAAACGTTTGG
TGGCGGGACCAGTGACGAAGGCTTGAGCGAGGGCGTGCAAGATTCCGAATACCGCAAGCGACAGGCCGAT
CATCGTCGCGCTCCAGCGAAAGCGGTCCTCGCCGAAAATGACCCAGAGCGCTGCCGGCACCTGTCCTACG
AGTTGCATGATAAAGAAGACAGTCATAAGTGCGGCGACGATAGTCATGCCCCGCGCCCACCGGAAGGAGC
TGACTGGGTTGAAGGCTCTCAAGGGCATCGGTCGAGATCCCGGTGCCTAATGAGTGAGCTAACTTACATT
AATTGCGTTGCGCTCACTGCCCGCTTTCCAGTCGGGAAACCTGTCGTGCCAGCTGCATTAATGAATCGGC
CAACGCGCGGGGAGAGGCGGTTTGCGTATTGGGCGCCAGGGTGGTTTTTCTTTTCACCAGTGAGACGGGC
AACAGCTGATTGCCCTTCACCGCCTGGCCCTGAGAGAGTTGCAGCAAGCGGTCCACGCTGGTTTGCCCCA
GCAGGCGAAAATCCTGTTTGATGGTGGTTAACGGCGGGATATAACATGAGCTGTCTTCGGTATCGTCGTA
TCCCACTACCGAGATGTCCGCACCAACGCGCAGCCCGGACTCGGTAATGGCGCGCATTGCGCCCAGCGCC
ATCTGATCGTTGGCAACCAGCATCGCAGTGGGAACGATGCCCTCATTCAGCATTTGCATGGTTTGTTGAA
AACCGGACATGGCACTCCAGTCGCCTTCCCGTTCCGCTATCGGCTGAATTTGATTGCGAGTGAGATATTT
ATGCCAGCCAGCCAGACGCAGACGCGCCGAGACAGAACTTAATGGGCCCGCTAACAGCGCGATTTGCTGG
TGACCCAATGCGACCAGATGCTCCACGCCCAGTCGCGTACCGTCTTCATGGGAGAAAATAATACTGTTGA
TGGGTGTCTGGTCAGAGACATCAAGAAATAACGCCGGAACATTAGTGCAGGCAGCTTCCACAGCAATGGC
ATCCTGGTCATCCAGCGGATAGTTAATGATCAGCCCACTGACGCGTTGCGCGAGAAGATTGTGCACCGCC
GCTTTACAGGCTTCGACGCCGCTTCGTTCTACCATCGACACCACCACGCTGGCACCCAGTTGATCGGCGC
GAGATTTAATCGCCGCGACAATTTGCGACGGCGCGTGCAGGGCCAGACTGGAGGTGGCAACGCCAATCAG
CAACGACTGTTTGCCCGCCAGTTGTTGTGCCACGCGGTTGGGAATGTAATTCAGCTCCGCCATCGCCGCT
TCCACTTTTTCCCGCGTTTTCGCAGAAACGTGGCTGGCCTGGTTCACCACGCGGGAAACGGTCTGATAAG
AGACACCGGCATACTCTGCGACATCGTATAACGTTACTGGTTTCACATTCACCACCCTGAATTGACTCTC
TTCCGGGCGCTATCATGCCATACCGCGAAAGGTTTTGCGCCATTCGATGGTGTCCGGGATCTCGACGCTC
TCCCTTATGCGACTCCTGCATTAGGAAGCAGCCCAGTAGTAGGTTGAGGCCGTTGAGCACCGCCGCCGCA
AGGAATGGTGCATGCAAGGAGATGGCGCCCAACAGTCCCCCGGCCACGGGGCCTGCCACCATACCCACGC
CGAAACAAGCGCTCATGAGCCCGAAGTGGCGAGCCCGATCTTCCCCATCGGTGATGTCGGCGATATAGGC
GCCAGCAACCGCACCTGTGGCGCCGGTGATGCCGGCCACGATGCGTCCGGCGTAGAGGATCGAGATCGAT
CTCGATCCCGCGAAATTAATACGACTCACTATAGGGGAATTGTGAGCGGATAACAATTCCCCTCTAGAAA
TAATTTTGTTTAACTTTAAGAAGGAGATATACATATGTCGTACTACCATCACCATCACCATCACGATTAC
GATATCCCAACGACCGAAAACCTGTATTTTCAGGGCGCCGGTGGCGGTAGCCAACAAATGATGGCTAGTC
ATCACAGTCATTTGCAGCAACAGCACCATCCTAGCACCCCAAAGAAAATGTACGCCGACAACTTTGAGCC
TTTGCCACTTCCCTTTTACGACGTTATCTCGGTCTTGTTAAAACCTGTAGAGTTGCATTCGTCCGACTCG
CCGACCCTTAAACAAACGAAACAGTTACAGTTTCCATTTCTGCTGACAGCGGAACATATTTCCAAAATCT
CTTATCGCGCCGATGTCACACCTTTGCCGCGCTACGAGTTACAGCTTCGCTTTTTCAACTTAACGGAACC
GGTCCAAGGACCGCAAAAGGATGATTTTCCGCTGAACTGTTACGCCCGTGTCGACGACTCTGTAGTTCAG
TTGCCCAATGTAATTCCCACAAACAAAACAAACGCAGAGCCCAAGCGTCCATCCCGTCCAGTCAACATTA
CGAGCAATATGAATCGCTACAAGAAAGAACATACCGTTGCGGTAGAATGGTTAGCTGACAAACGCGTGTG
GGCTGCTGGTGTATACTTTGTACACCGCGTCAACTCCGATATCCTGTTCAAGCGCCTTAACCAGAATGTT
TCACGTCACCGCTCGCTTGAGGTAACAAAGCAGGAAGTAATTAAGAAGCTGTCAGGGGGCGAGGACGATA
TCGCTATGGACCGTCTTAATATCTCTTTATTAGACCCGCTGTGTAAGACTCGTATGACGACACCGTCGCG
CTGTCAAGACTGTACCCATTTGCAATGCTTCGACTTACTGTCCTACCTGATGATGAACGAAAAAAAACCA
ACTTGGCAATGCCCTGTGTGTAGCTCCAATTGTCCGTACGATCGTTTGATTGTCGACGACTATTTTTTGG
ATATGCTTGCAAAAGTAGACAAAAATACTACCGAAGTTGAACTGAAAGAGGACGGGTCCTACGATGTAAT
CAAAGAGGAGGCTTTTTGTATCTCAGATGACGATGATGACGACGTTGTGCCGGCCACAGTTAATGGGACG
GCCTCATGCTCCAGTACGAACGGGAACGGGCTGGCCAATGAAGCTGCTAAAAAAAAGCCCGCAGACGACG
ACATTATTACTCTTTCGGATGACGATGATGAAGAATTGAATCGTGGCATCATGAATTCGTTGTAGCGAGC
TCCGTCGACAAGCTTGCGGCCGCACTCGAGCACCACCACCACCACCACTGAGATCCGGCTGCTAACAAAG
CCCGAAAGGAAGCTGAGTTGGCTGCTGCCACCGCTGAGCAATAACTAGCATAACCCCTTGGGGCCTCTAA
ACGGGTCTTGAGGGGTTTTTTGCTGAAAGGAGGAACTATATCCGGATTGGCGAATGGG
[124 nt withheld, positions 5029-5152]
C
[91 nt withheld, positions 5154-5244]
A
[49 nt withheld, positions 5246-5294]
CCTTTGACGTTGGAGTCCACGTTCTTT
[37 nt withheld, positions 5322-5358]
ACCCTATCTCGGTCTATTCTTTTGATTTATAAGGGATTTTGCCGATTTCGGCCTATTGGTTAAAAAATGA
GCTGATTTAACAAAAATTTAACGCGAATTTTAACAAAATATTAACGCTTACAATTTAGGTGGCACTTTTC
GGGGAAATGTGCGCGGAACCCCTATTTGTTTATTTTTCTAAATACATTCAAATATGTATCCGCTCATGAA
TTAATTCTTAGAAAAACTCATCGAGCATCAAATGAAACTGCAATTTATTCATATCAGGATTATCAATACC
ATATTTTTGAAAAAGCCGTTTCTGTAATGAAGGAGAAAACTCACCGAGGCAGTTCCATAGGATGGCAAGA
TCCTGGTATCGGTCTGCGATTCCGACTCGTCCAACATCAATACAACCTATTAATTTCCCCTCGTCAAAAA
TAAGGTTATCAAGTGAGAAATCACCATGAGTGACGACTGAATCCGGTGAGAATGGCAAAAGTTTATGCAT
TTCTTTCCAGACTTGTTCAACAGGCCAGCCATTACGCTCGTCATCAAAATCACTCGCATCAACCAAACCG
TTATTCATTCGTGATTGCGCCTGAGCGAGACGAAATACGCGATCGCTGTTAAAAGGACAATTACAAACAG
GAATCGAATGCAACCGGCGCAGGAACACTGCCAGCGCATCAACAATATTTTCACCTGAATCAGGATATTC
TTCTAATACCTGGAATGCTGTTTTCCCGGGGATCGCAGTGGTGAGTAACCATGCATCATCAGGAGTACGG
ATAAAATGCTTGATGGTCGGAAGAGGCATAAATTCCGTCAGCCAGTTTAGTCTGACCATCTCATCTGTAA
CATCATTGGCAACGCTACCTTTGCCATGTTTCAGAAACAACTCTGGCGCATCGGGCTTCCCATACAATCG
ATAGATTGTCGCACCTGATTGCCCGACATTATCGCGAGCCCATTTATACCCATATAAATCAGCATCCATG
TTGGAATTTAATCGCGGCCTAGAGCAAGACGTTTCCCGTTGAATATGGCTCATAACACCCCTTGTATTAC
TGTTTATGTAAGCAGACAGTTTTATTGTTCATGACCAAAATCCCTTAACGTGAGTTTTCGTTCCACTGAG
CGTCAG
