>Addgene plasmid #87056 | 6xHis-TEV-GEI-17(133-509) | depositor partial sequence | sequence record 169933 | ORF
ATGTCGTACTACCATCACCATCACCATCACCATTACGATATCCCAACGACCGAAAACCTGTATTTTCAGG
GCGCCGGTGGCGGTAGCCAACAAATGATGGCTAGTCATCACAGTCATTTGCAGCAACAGCACCATCCTAG
CACCCCAAAGAAAATGTACGCCGACAACTTTGAGCCTTTGCCACTTCCCTTTTACGACGTTATCTCGGTC
TTGTTAAAACCTGTAGAGTTGCATTCGTCCGACTCGCCGACCCTTAAACAAACGAAACAGTTACAGTTTC
CATTTCTGCTGACAGCGGAACATATTTCCAAAATCTCTTATCGCGCCGATGTCACACCTTTGCCGCGCTA
CGAGTTACAGCTTCGCTTTTTCAACTTAACGGAACCGGTCCAAGGACCGCAAAAGGATGATTTTCCGCTG
AACTGTTACGCCCGTGTCGACGACTCTGTAGTTCAGTTGCCCAATGTAATTCCCACAAACAAAACAAACG
CAGAGCCCAAGCGTCCATCCCGTCCAGTCAACATTACGAGCAATATGAATCGCTACAAGAAAGAACATAC
CGTTGCGGTAGAATGGTTAGCTGACAAACGCGTGTGGGCTGCTGGTGTATACTTTGTACACCGCGTCAAC
TCCGATATCCTGTTCAAGCGCCTTAACCAGAATGTTTCACGTCACCGCTCGCTTGAGGTAACAAAGCAGG
AAGTAATTAAGAAGCTGTCAGGGGGCGAGGACGATATCGCTATGGACCGTCTTAATATCTCTTTATTAGA
CCCGCTGTGTAAGACTCGTATGACGACACCGTCGCGCTGTCAAGACTGTACCCATTTGCAATGCTTCGAC
TTACTGTCCTACCTGATGATGAACGAAAAAAAACCAACTTGGCAATGCCCTGTGTGTAGCTCCAATTGTC
CGTACGATCGTTTGATTGTCGACGACTATTTTTTGGATATGCTTGCAAAAGTAGACAAAAATACTACCGA
AGTTGAACTGAAAGAGGACGGGTCCTACGATGTAATCAAAGAGGAGGCTTTTTGTATCTCAGATGACGAT
GATGACGACGTTGTGCCGGCCACAGTTAATGGGACGGCCTCATGCTCCAGTACGAACGGGAACGGGCTGG
CCAATGAAGCTGCTAAAAAAAAGCCCGCAGACGACGACATTATTACTCTTTCGGATGACGATGATGAAGA
ATTGAATCGTGGCATCATGAATTCGTTGTAGCGAGCTCCGTCGACAAGCTTGCGGCCG
